>Addgene plasmid #147510 | pLNHA-C1-HsNot2-W507E_S | depositor full sequence | sequence record 289957 | Full Sequence
TAGTTATTAATAGTAATCAATTACGGGGTCATTAGTTCATAGCCCATATATGGAGTTCCGCGTTACATAA
CTTACGGTAAATGGCCCGCCTGGCTGACCGCCCAACGACCCCCGCCCATTGACGTCAATAATGACGTATG
TTCCCATAGTAACGCCAATAGGGACTTTCCATTGACGTCAATGGGTGGAGTATTTACGGTAAACTGCCCA
CTTGGCAGTACATCAAGTGTATCATATGCCAAGTACGCCCCCTATTGACGTCAATGACGGTAAATGGCCC
GCCTGGCATTATGCCCAGTACATGACCTTATGGGACTTTCCTACTTGGCAGTACATCTACGTATTAGTCA
TCGCTATTACCATGGTGATGCGGTTTTGGCAGTACATCAATGGGCGTGGATAGCGGTTTGACTCACGGGG
ATTTCCAAGTCTCCACCCCATTGACGTCAATGGGAGTTTGTTTTGGCACCAAAATCAACGGGACTTTCCA
AAATGTCGTAACAACTCCGCCCCATTGACGCAAATGGGCGGTAGGCGTGTACGGTGGGAGGTCTATATAA
GCAGAGCTCTCTGGCTAACTAGAGAACCCACTGCTTACTGGCTTATCGAAATTAATACGACTCACTATAG
GGAGACCCAAGCTCTAGCGCTACCGGTCGCCACCATGGACGCACAAACACGACGACGTGAGCGTCGCGCT
GAGAAACAAGCTCAATGGAAAGCTGCAAACGGTGGATCTCCTCCACATATGGCTTACCCATACGATGTTC
CAGATTACGCTCCTCCATCTCGAGCTCAAGCTTCGGTGAGGACTGATGGACATACATTATCTGAGAAAAG
AAACTACCAGGTGACAAACAGCATGTTTGGTGCTTCAAGAAAGAAGTTTGTAGAGGGGGTCGACAGTGAC
TACCATGACGAAAACATGTACTACAGCCAGTCTTCTATGTTTCCACATCGGTCAGAAAAAGATATGCTGG
CATCACCATCTACATCAGGTCAGCTGTCTCAGTTTGGGGCAAGTTTATACGGGCAACAAAGTGCACTAGG
CCTTCCAATGAGGGGGATGAGCAACAATACCCCTCAGTTAAATCGCAGCTTATCACAAGGCACTCAGTTA
CCGAGCCACGTCACGCCAACAACAGGGGTACCAACAATGTCACTTCACACGCCTCCATCTCCAAGCAGGG
GTATTTTGCCTATGAATCCTAGGAATATGATGAACCACTCCCAGGTTGGTCAGGGCATTGGAATTCCTAG
CAGGACAAATAGCATGAGCAGTTCAGGGTTAGGTAGCCCCAACAGAAGCTCGCCAAGCATAATATGTATG
CCAAAGCAGCAGCCTTCTCGACAGCCTTTTACTGTGAACAGTATGTCTGGATTTGGAATGAACAGGAATC
AGGCATTTGGAATGAATAACTCCTTATCAAGTAACATTTTTAATGGAACAGACGGAAGTGAAAATGTGAC
AGGATTGGACCTTTCAGATTTCCCAGCATTAGCAGACCGAAACAGGAGGGAAGGAAGTGGTAACCCAACT
CCATTAATAAACCCCTTGGCTGGAAGAGCTCCTTATGTTGGAATGGTAACAAAACCAGCAAATGAACAAT
CCCAGGACTTCTCAATACACAATGAAGATTTTCCAGCATTACCAGGCTCCAGCTATAAAGATCCAACATC
AAGTAATGATGACAGTAAATCTAATTTGAATACATCTGGCAAGACAACTTCAAGTACAGATGGACCCAAA
TTCCCTGGAGATAAAAGTTCAACAACACAAAATAATAACCAGCAGAAAAAAGGGATCCAGGTGTTACCTG
ATGGTCGGGTTACTAACATTCCTCAAGGGATGGTGACGGACCAATTTGGAATGATTGGCCTGTTAACATT
TATCAGGGCAGCAGAGACAGACCCAGGAATGGTACATCTTGCATTAGGAAGTGACTTAACAACATTAGGC
CTCAATCTGAACTCTCCTGAAAATCTCTACCCCAAATTTGCGTCACCCTGGGCATCTTCACCTTGTCGAC
CTCAAGACATAGACTTCCATGTTCCATCTGAGTACTTAACGAACATTCACATTAGGGATAAGCTGGCTGC
AATAAAACTTGGCCGATATGGTGAAGACCTTCTCTTCTATCTCTATTACATGAATGGAGGAGACGTATTA
CAACTTTTAGCTGCAGTGGAGCTTTTTAACCGTGATTGGAGATACCACAAAGAAGAACGAGTATGGATTA
CCAGGGCACCAGGCATGGAGCCAACAATGAAAACCAATACCTATGAGAGGGGAACATATTACTTCTTTGA
CTGTCTTAACGAGAGGAAAGTAGCTAAGGAGTTCCATCTGGAATATGACAAATTAGAAGAACGGCCTCAC
CTGCCATCCACCTTCAACTACAACCCTGCTCAGCAAGCCTTCTAACCGCGGGCCCGGGATCCACCGGATC
TAGATAACTGATCATAATCAGCCATACCACATTTGTAGAGGTTTTACTTGCTTTAAAAAACCTCCCACAC
CTCCCCCTGAACCTGAAACATAAAATGAATGCAATTGTTGTTGTTAACTTGTTTATTGCAGCTTATAATG
GTTACAAATAAAGCAATAGCATCACAAATTTCACAAATAAAGCATTTTTTTCACTGCATTCTAGTTGTGG
TTTGTCCAAACTCATCAATGTATCTTAACGCGTAAATTGTAAGCGTTAATATTTTGTTAAAATTCGCGTT
AAATTTTTGTTAAATCAGCTCATTTTTTAACCAATAGGCCGAAATCGGCAAAATCCCTTATAAATCAAAA
GAATAGACCGAGATAGGGT
[37 nt withheld, positions 2820-2856]
AAAGAACGTGGACTCCAACGTCAAAGG
[49 nt withheld, positions 2884-2932]
T
[91 nt withheld, positions 2934-3024]
G
[124 nt withheld, positions 3026-3149]
CAGGTGGCACTTTTCGGGGAAATGTGCGCGGAACCCCTATTTGTTTATTTTTCTAAATACATTCAAATAT
GTATCCGCTCATGAGACAATAACCCTGATAAATGCTTCAATAATATTGAAAAAGGAAGAGTCCTGAGGCG
GAAAGAACCAGCTGTGGAATGTGTGTCAGTTAGGGTGTGGAAAGTCCCCAGGCTCCCCAGCAGGCAGAAG
TATGCAAAGCATGCATCTCAATTAGTCAGCAACCAGGTGTGGAAAGTCCCCAGGCTCCCCAGCAGGCAGA
AGTATGCAAAGCATGCATCTCAATTAGTCAGCAACCATAGTCCCGCCCCTAACTCCGCCCATCCCGCCCC
TAACTCCGCCCAGTTCCGCCCATTCTCCGCCCCATGGCTGACTAATTTTTTTTATTTATGCAGAGGCCGA
GGCCGCCTCGGCCTCTGAGCTATTCCAGAAGTAGTGAGGAGGCTTTTTTGGAGGCCTAGGCTTTTGCAAA
GATCGATCAAGAGACAGGATGAGGATCGTTTCGCATGATTGAACAAGATGGATTGCACGCAGGTTCTCCG
GCCGCTTGGGTGGAGAGGCTATTCGGCTATGACTGGGCACAACAGACAATCGGCTGCTCTGATGCCGCCG
TGTTCCGGCTGTCAGCGCAGGGGCGCCCGGTTCTTTTTGTCAAGACCGACCTGTCCGGTGCCCTGAATGA
ACTGCAAGACGAGGCAGCGCGGCTATCGTGGCTGGCCACGACGGGCGTTCCTTGCGCAGCTGTGCTCGAC
GTTGTCACTGAAGCGGGAAGGGACTGGCTGCTATTGGGCGAAGTGCCGGGGCAGGATCTCCTGTCATCTC
ACCTTGCTCCTGCCGAGAAAGTATCCATCATGGCTGATGCAATGCGGCGGCTGCATACGCTTGATCCGGC
TACCTGCCCATTCGACCACCAAGCGAAACATCGCATCGAGCGAGCACGTACTCGGATGGAAGCCGGTCTT
GTCGATCAGGATGATCTGGACGAAGAGCATCAGGGGCTCGCGCCAGCCGAACTGTTCGCCAGGCTCAAGG
CGAGCATGCCCGACGGCGAGGATCTCGTCGTGACCCATGGCGATGCCTGCTTGCCGAATATCATGGTGGA
AAATGGCCGCTTTTCTGGATTCATCGACTGTGGCCGGCTGGGTGTGGCGGACCGCTATCAGGACATAGCG
TTGGCTACCCGTGATATTGCTGAAGAGCTTGGCGGCGAATGGGCTGACCGCTTCCTCGTGCTTTACGGTA
TCGCCGCTCCCGATTCGCAGCGCATCGCCTTCTATCGCCTTCTTGACGAGTTCTTCTGAGCGGGACTCTG
GGGTTCGAAATGACCGACCAAGCGACGCCCAACCTGCCATCACGAGATTTCGATTCCACCGCCGCCTTCT
ATGAAAGGTTGGGCTTCGGAATCGTTTTCCGGGACGCCGGCTGGATGATCCTCCAGCGCGGGGATCTCAT
GCTGGAGTTCTTCGCCCACCCTAGGGGGAGGCTAACTGAAACACGGAAGGAGACAATACCGGAAGGAACC
CGCGCTATGACGGCAATAAAAAGACAGAATAAAACGCACGGTGTTGGGTCGTTTGTTCATAAACGCGGGG
TTCGGTCCCAGGGCTGGCACTCTGTCGATACCCCACCGAGACCCCATTGGGGCCAATACGCCCGCGTTTC
TTCCTTTTCCCCACCCCACCCCCCAAGTTCGGGTGAAGGCCCAGGGCTCGCAGCCAACGTCGGGGCGGCA
GGCCCTGCCATAGCCTCAGGTTACTCATATATACTTTAGATTGATTTAAAACTTCATTTTTAATTTAAAA
GGATCTAGGTGAAGATCCTTTTTGATAATCTCATGACCAAAATCCCTTAACGTGAGTTTTCGTTCCACTG
AGCGTCAGACCCCGTAGAAAAGATCAAAGGATCTTCTTGAGATCCTTTTTTTCTGCGCGTAATCTGCTGC
TTGCAAACAAAAAAACCACCGCTACCAGCGGTGGTTTGTTTGCCGGATCAAGAGCTACCAACTCTTTTTC
CGAAGGTAACTGGCTTCAGCAGAGCGCAGATACCAAATACTGTCCTTCTAGTGTAGCCGTAGTTAGGCCA
CCACTTCAAGAACTCTGTAGCACCGCCTACATACCTCGCTCTGCTAATCCTGTTACCAGTGGCTGCTGCC
AGTGGCGATAAGTCGTGTCTTACCGGGTTGGACTCAAGACGATAGTTACCGGATAAGGCGCAGCGGTCGG
GCTGAACGGGGGGTTCGTGCACACAGCCCAGCTTGGAGCGAACGACCTACACCGAACTGAGATACCTACA
GCGTGAGCTATGAGAAAGCGCCACGCTTCCCGAAGGGAGAAAGGCGGACAGGTATCCGGTAAGCGGCAGG
GTCGGAACAGGAGAGCGCACGAGGGAGCTTCCAGGGGGAAACGCCTGGTATCTTTATAGTCCTGTCGGGT
TTCGCCACCTCTGACTTGAGCGTCGATTTTTGTGATGCTCGTCAGGGGGGCGGAGCCTATGGAAAAACGC
CAGCAACGCGGCCTTTTTACGGTTCCTGGCCTTTTGCTGGCCTTTTGCTCACATGTTCTTTCCTGCGTTA
TCCCCTGATTCTGTGGATAACCGTATTACCGCCATGCAT
Features (pLannotate 1.2.2; 19 found; start..end, strand, type, name):
     61..364     +  enhancer       CMV enhancer: human cytomegalovirus immediate early enhancer
    365..568     +  promoter       CMV promoter: human cytomegalovirus (CMV) immediate early promoter
    564..597     +  LTR            5' LTR (truncated) (fragment): truncated 5' long terminal repeat (LTR) from HIV-1
    613..631     +  promoter       T7 promoter: promoter for bacteriophage T7 RNA polymerase
    665..730     +  CDS            N (fragment): REGN_LAMBD - Experimental evidence at protein level: Swiss-Prot protein existence level 1. Plays a role as a transcriptional antitermination factor that allows the virus to initiate its lytic phase. Activates expression of the delayed viral early genes by modifying host RNA polymerase (RNAP) into a form that is resistant to termination signals. This antitermination function requires the host NusA protein which serves to stabilize the interaction between antitermination protein N and host RNA polymerase. From Escherichia phage lambda (Bacteriophage lambda).
    755..781     +  CDS            3xHA (fragment): three tandem HA epitope tags
    787..805     +  misc_feature   MCS (fragment): multiple cloning site
    806..2422    +  CDS            CNOT2: CNOT2_HUMAN - Also known as CDC36, NOT2. Experimental evidence at protein level: Swiss-Prot protein existence level 1. Component of the CCR4-NOT complex which is one of the major cellular mRNA deadenylases and is linked to various cellular processes including bulk mRNA degradation, miRNA-mediated repression, translational repression during translational initiation and general transcription regulation. Additional complex functions may be a consequence of its influence on mRNA expression. Required for the CCR4- NOT complex structural integrity. Can repress transcription and may link the CCR4-NOT
   2425..2447    +  misc_feature   MCS (fragment): multiple cloning site
   2459..2543    +  CDS            large T antigen (fragment): large T antigen from SV40 (simian virus 40)
   2566..2687    +  polyA_signal   SV40 poly(A) signal: SV40 polyadenylation signal
   2721..3149    -  rep_origin     f1 ori (sequence partly withheld): f1 bacteriophage origin of replication; arrow indicates direction of (+) strand synthesis
   3176..3280    +  promoter       AmpR promoter: bla
   3282..3639    +  promoter       SV40 promoter: SV40 enhancer and early promoter
   3674..4468    +  CDS            NeoR/KanR: aminoglycoside phosphotransferase from Tn5; aph(3')-II (or nptII); confers resistance to neomycin, kanamycin, and G418 (Geneticin®)
   4489..4641    +  CDS            ble (fragment): BLE_KLEPN - Experimental evidence at protein level: Swiss-Prot protein existence level 1. Binding protein with a strong affinity to the bleomycin family of antibiotics. Binds to CL990; an antimitotic-antibiotic compound. From Klebsiella pneumoniae.
   4700..4747    +  polyA_signal   HSV TK poly(A) signal: herpes simplex virus thymidine kinase polyadenylation signal (Cole and Stacy, 1985)
   4838..4854    -  polyA_signal   bGH poly(A) signal (fragment): bovine growth hormone polyadenylation signal
   5076..5664    +  rep_origin     ori: high-copy-number ColE1/pMB1/pBR322/pUC origin of replication
