[The description below was written by a language model from this plasmid's Addgene catalogue record and pLannotate feature annotations shown in this document.]
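Description:
pLNHA-C1-HsNot2-W507E_S is a 5,778-nt mammalian expression plasmid encoding human CNOT2 (NOT2), a subunit of the CCR4-NOT deadenylase complex, carrying a W507E point substitution. The catalogue lists the backbone as unknown. The feature layout (CMV enhancer/promoter, an N-terminal tag followed by a multiple cloning site, an SV40 poly(A) signal, f1 ori, and a dual-promoter NeoR/KanR cassette) resembles a "C1"-style vector in which the tag sits upstream of the insert. The plasmid is propagated in E. coli from a high-copy ColE1/pUC-type origin under kanamycin selection. The aminoglycoside phosphotransferase gene is preceded by both a bacterial (bla) promoter and the SV40 early promoter and is followed by the HSV TK poly(A) signal, so it could also confer G418 resistance in mammalian cells.

Downstream of the CMV promoter, and of a short T7 promoter, the annotation shows a fragment of the bacteriophage lambda N protein, then an HA epitope segment, MCS remnants, and the CNOT2 coding sequence. This arrangement matches the "LNHA" in the name and implies a λN-HA-CNOT2 fusion. The λN peptide is an RNA-binding element that recognises boxB hairpins and is commonly used to tether a protein to a boxB-containing reporter mRNA, while the HA tag allows detection or immunoprecipitation. The record itself gives the purpose only as mammalian expression of the mutant. The associated publication concerns the structure and assembly of the NOT module of the human CCR4-NOT complex, so W507E is presumably a structure-guided mutation, though its specific effect is not recorded. Several small annotated fragments (HIV-1 LTR, large T antigen, ble, bGH poly(A)) are probably incidental matches within backbone sequence. The depositor sequence may be theoretical rather than fully verified.
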