Addgene plasmid #147510: pLNHA-C1-HsNot2-W507E_S
Purpose: Mammalian Expression of HsNot2-W507E
Depositing lab: Elisa Izaurralde. Depositing organization: Max Planck Institute for Developmental Biology. Publication: Structure and assembly of the NOT module of the human CCR4-NOT complex. Boland A, Chen Y, Raisch T, Jonas S, Kuzuoglu-Ozturk D, Wohlbold L, Weichenrieder O, Izaurralde E. Nat Struct Mol Biol. 2013 Nov;20(11):1289-97. doi: 10.1038/nsmb.2681. Epub 2013 Oct 13. PubMed 24121232.
Backbone
  Vector backbone: Unknown
  Vector type: Mammalian Expression
Growth in bacteria
  Bacterial resistance: Kanamycin, 50 μg/mL
  Growth temperature: 37°C
  Growth strain: DH5alpha
  Copy number: High Copy
Gene/Insert
  Gene/Insert name: HsNot2-W507E (alt name: CNOT2)
  Species: H. sapiens (human)
  Entrez Gene: CNOT2 (a.k.a. CDC36, HSPC131, IDNADFS, NOT2, NOT2H)
  Cloning method: Unknown
Terms and licenses: Academic/Nonprofit Terms; Industry Terms: Not Available to Industry
Depositor comments: ORF extracted from NCBI: NM_014515.5. Plasmids from this collection were made available to the research community and donated after the lab closed. Please note that the sequence provided by the depositing laboratory may be theoretical/predicted or based on Sanger sequencing results. There may be discrepancies between sequencing results obtained by Addgene and the depositor sequence. If an Addgene verified sequence is not available, please contact before placing your order to request that our lab fully sequence the plasmid.
How to cite: pLNHA-C1-HsNot2-W507E_S was a gift from Elisa Izaurralde (Addgene plasmid # 147510 ; http://n2t.net/addgene:147510 ; RRID:Addgene_147510)
